Addgene plasmid #12599: pcDNA3-EGFP-Cdc42(wt)
Depositing lab: Klaus Hahn. Depositing organization: University of North Carolina at Chapel Hill. Publication: Activation of endogenous Cdc42 visualized in living cells. Nalbant P, Hodgson L, Kraynov V, Toutchkine A, Hahn KM. Science. 2004 Sep 10. 305(5690):1615-9. 10.1126/science.1100367 PubMed 15361624.
Backbone
  Vector backbone: pcDNA3
  Backbone manufacturer: Invitrogen
  Backbone size w/o insert (bp): 5500
  Vector type: Mammalian Expression
Growth in bacteria
  Bacterial resistance: Ampicillin, 100 μg/mL
  Growth temperature: 37°C
  Growth strain: DH5alpha
  Copy number: High Copy
Gene/Insert
  Gene/Insert name: EGFP-Cdc42 (WT) (alt name: Cdc42)
  Species: H. sapiens (human)
  Insert size (bp): 1300
  Entrez Gene: CDC42 (a.k.a. CDC42Hs, G25K, TKS)
  Tag / fusion protein: EGFP (N terminal on insert)
  Cloning method: Restriction Enzyme; 5′ cloning site HindIII (not destroyed); 3′ cloning site XhoI (not destroyed)
  Sequencing primers: 5′ EGFP-C; 3′ BGH-rev
Terms and licenses: Academic/Nonprofit Terms; Industry Terms: Not Available to Industry
Depositor comments: Protocols for production and use of Hahn lab biosensors and photactivatable proteins can be found on their web page, at the URL below. If you have suggestions for the protocols or have any questions, please feel free to contact the Hahn lab. Good luck with your experiments! Hahn lab biosensor protocol: http://www.hahnlab.com/tools/index.html
How to cite: pcDNA3-EGFP-Cdc42(wt) was a gift from Klaus Hahn (Addgene plasmid # 12599 ; http://n2t.net/addgene:12599 ; RRID:Addgene_12599)
