[The description below was written by a language model from this plasmid's Addgene catalogue record.]
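Description:
pcDNA3-EGFP-Cdc42(wt) is a mammalian expression plasmid built on the commercial pcDNA3 backbone (about 5.5 kb without insert). It is propagated in E. coli as a high-copy plasmid under ampicillin selection. The record gives no feature table, so individual backbone elements are not itemised. pcDNA3 vectors generally drive the insert from the strong constitutive CMV immediate-early promoter and terminate transcription with the bovine growth hormone polyadenylation signal. The listing of a BGH reverse sequencing primer is consistent with that layout. The standard backbone also carries a neomycin resistance cassette for G418 selection of stable mammalian lines, although this marker is not stated in the record.

The payload is an insert of roughly 1.3 kb, cloned between HindIII and XhoI sites that both remain intact. It encodes wild-type human Cdc42 fused at its N terminus to EGFP. Cdc42 is a Rho-family small GTPase that regulates actin organisation, cell polarity and protrusion. Placing the fluorescent protein at the N terminus leaves the C-terminal lipid-modification motif free, which such GTPases need for membrane association.

The fusion lets the distribution of Cdc42 be followed by fluorescence microscopy in transfected living cells. The plasmid derives from work on visualising Cdc42 activation in living cells, and the depositor comments place it within a collection of biosensor tools. The "wt" designation indicates the unmutated GTPase, but the record does not describe any mutant counterparts or specify the plasmid's exact role in the biosensor design.
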