>Addgene plasmid #12599 | pcDNA3-EGFP-Cdc42(wt) | addgene partial sequence | sequence record 37822 | EGFP-C 5'-CATGGTCCTGCTGGAGTTCGTG-3'
TGTACAGGAATTCATGCAGACAATTAAGTGTGTTGTTGTGGGCGATGGTGCTGTTGGTAAAACATGTCTC
CTGATATCCTACACAACAAACAAATTTCCATCGGAATATGTACCGACTGTTTTTGACAACTATGCAGTCA
CAGTTATGATTGGTGGAGAACCATATACTCTTGGACTTTTTGATACTGCAGGGCAAGAGGATTATGACAG
ATTACGACCGCTGAGTTATCCACAAACAGATGTATTTCTAGTCTGTTTTTCAGTGGTCTCTCCATCTTCA
TTTGAAAACGTGAAAGAAAAGTGGGTGCCTGAGATAACTCACCACTGTCCAAAGACTCCTTTCTTGCTTG
TTGGGACTCAAATTGATCTCAGAGATGACCCCTCTACTATTGAGAAACTTGCCAAGAACAAACAGAAGCC
TATCACTCCAGAGACTGCTGAAAAGCTGGCCCGTGACCTGAAGGCTGTCAAGTATGTGGAGTGTTCTGCA
CTTACACAGAAAGGCCTAAAGAATGTATTTGACGAAGCAATATTGGCTGCCCTGGAGCCTCCAGAACCGA
AGAAGAGCCGCAGGTGTGTGCTGCTATGACTCGAGCATGCATCTAGAGGGCCCTATTCTATAGTGTCACC
TAAATGCTAGAGCTCGCTGATCAGCCTCGACTGTGCCTTCTAGTTGCCAGCCATCTGTTGTTTGCCCCTC
CCCCGTGCCTTCCTTGACCCTGGAAGGTGCCACTCCCACTGTCCTTTCCTAATAAAATGAGGAAATTGCA
TCGCA
