>Addgene plasmid #12599 | pcDNA3-EGFP-Cdc42(wt) | addgene partial sequence | sequence record 162065 | BGH-rev 5'-TAGAAGGCACAGTCGAGG-3'
GGTGACACTATAGAATAGGGCCCTCTAGATGCATGCTCGAGTCATAGCAGCACACACCTGCGGCTCTTCT
TCGGTTCTGGAGGCTCCAGGGCAGCCAATATTGCTTCGTCAAATACATTCTTTAGGCCTTTCTGTGTAAG
TGCAGAACACTCCACATACTTGACAGCCTTCAGGTCACGGGCCAGCTTTTCAGCAGTCTCTGGAGTGATA
GGCTTCTGTTTGTTCTTGGCAAGTTTCTCAATAGTAGAGGGGTCATCTCTGAGATCAATTTGAGTCCCAA
CAAGCAAGAAAGGAGTCTTTGGACAGTGGTGAGTTATCTCAGGCACCCACTTTTCTTTCACGTTTTCAAA
TGAAGATGGAGAGACCACTGAAAAACAGACTAGAAATACATCTGTTTGTGGATAACTCAGCGGTCGTAAT
CTGTCATAATCCTCTTGCCCTGCAGTATCAAAAAGTCCAAGAGTATATGGTTCTCCACCAATCATAACTG
TGACTGCATAGTTGTCAAAAACAGTCGGTACATATTCCGATGGAAATTTGTTTGTTGTGTAGGATATCAG
GAGACATGTTTTACCAACAGCACCATCGCCCACAACAACACACTTAATTGTCTGCATGAATTCCTTGTAC
AGCTCGTCCATGCCGAGAGTGATCCCGGCGGCGGTCACGAACTCCAGCAGGACCATGTGATCGCGCTTCT
CGTTGGGGTCTTTGCTCAGGGCGGACTGGGTGCTCAGGTAGTGGTTGTCGGGCAGCAGCACGGGGCCGTC
GCCGATGGGGGTGTTCTGCTGGTAGTGGTCGGCGAGCTGCACGCTGCCGTCCTCGATGTTGTGGCGGATC
TTGAAGTTCACCTTGATGCCGTTCTTCTGCTTGTCGGCCATGATATAGACGTTGTGGCTGTTGTAGTTGT
ACTCCAGCTTGTGCCCCAGGATGTTGCCGTCCTCCTTGAAGTCGATGCCCTTCAGCTCGATGCGGTTCAC
CAGGGTGTCGCCCTCGAACTTCACCTCGGCGCGGGTCTTGTAGTTGCCGTCGTCCTTGAAGA
