LOCUS       Exported 6674 bp ds-DNA circular SYN 12-MAY-2021
DEFINITION  synthetic circular DNA
ACCESSION   .
VERSION     .
KEYWORDS    pcDNA3-EGFP-Cdc42(wt)
SOURCE      synthetic DNA construct
  ORGANISM  synthetic DNA construct
REFERENCE   1 (bases 1 to 6674)
  AUTHORS   Nalbant P, Hodgson L, Kraynov V, Toutchkine A, Hahn KM
  TITLE     Activation of endogenous Cdc42 visualized in living cells.
  JOURNAL   Science. 2004 Sep 10. 305(5690):1615-9.
  PUBMED    15361624
REFERENCE   2 (bases 1 to 6674)
  AUTHORS   .
  TITLE     Direct Submission
  JOURNAL   Exported May 12, 2021 from SnapGene Server 1.1.58
            http://www.snapgene.com
FEATURES             Location/Qualifiers
     source          1..6674
                     /organism="synthetic DNA construct"
                     /mol_type="other DNA"
     protein_bind    107..128
                     /label=CAP binding site
                     /bound_moiety="E. coli catabolite activator protein"
                     /note="CAP binding activates transcription in the presence
                     of cAMP."
     promoter        143..173
                     /label=lac promoter
                     /note="promoter for the E. coli lac operon"
     protein_bind    181..197
                     /label=lac operator
                     /bound_moiety="lac repressor encoded by lacI"
                     /note="The lac repressor binds to the lac operator to
                     inhibit transcription in E. coli. This inhibition can be
                     relieved by adding lactose or
                     isopropyl-beta-D-thiogalactopyranoside (IPTG)."
     primer_bind     186..208
                     /label=M13/pUC Reverse
                     /note="In lacZ gene"
     primer_bind     205..221
                     /label=M13 rev
                     /note="common sequencing primer, one of multiple similar
                     variants"
     primer_bind     205..221
                     /label=M13 Reverse
                     /note="In lacZ gene. Also called M13-rev"
     polyA_signal    270..391
                     /label=SV40 poly(A) signal
                     /note="SV40 polyadenylation signal"
     primer_bind     complement(281..300)
                     /label=EBV-rev
                     /note="SV40 polyA terminator, reverse primer"
     primer_bind     335..354
                     /label=SV40pA-R
                     /note="SV40 polyA, reverse primer"
     CDS             complement(565..1359)
                     /codon_start=1
                     /gene="aph(3')-II (or nptII)"
                     /product="aminoglycoside phosphotransferase from Tn5"
                     /label=NeoR/KanR
                     /note="confers resistance to neomycin, kanamycin, and G418
                     (Geneticin(R))"
                     /translation="MIEQDGLHAGSPAAWVERLFGYDWAQQTIGCSDAAVFRLSAQGRP
                     VLFVKTDLSGALNELQDEAARLSWLATTGVPCAAVLDVVTEAGRDWLLLGEVPGQDLLS
                     SHLAPAEKVSIMADAMRRLHTLDPATCPFDHQAKHRIERARTRMEAGLVDQDDLDEEHQ
                     GLAPAELFARLKARMPDGEDLVVTHGDACLPNIMVENGRFSGFIDCGRLGVADRYQDIA
                     LATRDIAEELGGEWADRFLVLYGIAAPDSQRIAFYRLLDEFF"
     primer_bind     complement(676..695)
                     /label=Neo-F
                     /note="Neomycin resistance gene, forward primer"
     primer_bind     1286..1305
                     /label=Neo-R
                     /note="Neomycin resistance gene, reverse primer"
     promoter        complement(1426..1755)
                     /label=SV40 promoter
                     /note="SV40 enhancer and early promoter"
     rep_origin      1440..1575
                     /label=SV40 ori
                     /note="SV40 origin of replication"
     primer_bind     complement(1494..1513)
                     /label=SV40pro-F
                     /note="SV40 promoter/origin, forward primer"
     primer_bind     1740..1760
                     /label=pBABE 3'
                     /note="SV40 enhancer, reverse primer for pBABE vectors"
     rep_origin      complement(1769..2197)
                     /direction=LEFT
                     /label=f1 ori
                     /note="f1 bacteriophage origin of replication; arrow
                     indicates direction of (+) strand synthesis"
     primer_bind     complement(1879..1900)
                     /label=F1ori-F
                     /note="F1 origin, forward primer"
     primer_bind     2091..2110
                     /label=F1ori-R
                     /note="F1 origin, reverse primer"
     polyA_signal    2243..2467
                     /label=bGH poly(A) signal
                     /note="bovine growth hormone polyadenylation signal"
     primer_bind     2456..2473
                     /label=BGH-rev
                     /note="Bovine growth hormone terminator, reverse primer.
                     Also called BGH reverse"
     promoter        2493..2511
                     /label=SP6 promoter
                     /note="promoter for bacteriophage SP6 RNA polymerase"
     primer_bind     2493..2510
                     /label=SP6
                     /note="SP6 promoter, forward primer"
     CDS             complement(2539..3114)
                     /codon_start=1
                     /product="human Rho family small GTPase Cdc42"
                     /label=Cdc42
                     /translation="MQTIKCVVVGDGAVGKTCLLISYTTNKFPSEYVPTVFDNYAVTVM
                     IGGEPYTLGLFDTAGQEDYDRLRPLSYPQTDVFLVCFSVVSPSSFENVKEKWVPEITHH
                     CPKTPFLLVGTQIDLRDDPSTIEKLAKNKQKPITPETAEKLARDLKAVKYVECSALTQK
                     GLKNVFDEAILAALEPPEPKKSRRCVLL"
     CDS             complement(3121..3837)
                     /codon_start=1
                     /product="enhanced GFP"
                     /label=EGFP
                     /translation="MVSKGEELFTGVVPILVELDGDVNGHKFSVSGEGEGDATYGKLTL
                     KFICTTGKLPVPWPTLVTTLTYGVQCFSRYPDHMKQHDFFKSAMPEGYVQERTIFFKDD
                     GNYKTRAEVKFEGDTLVNRIELKGIDFKEDGNILGHKLEYNYNSHNVYIMADKQKNGIK
                     VNFKIRHNIEDGSVQLADHYQQNTPIGDGPVLLPDNHYLSTQSALSKDPNEKRDHMVLL
                     EFVTAAGITLGMDELYK"
     CDS             complement(3121..3837)
                     /codon_start=1
                     /product="the original enhanced GFP (Yang et al., 1996)"
                     /label=EGFP
                     /note="mammalian codon-optimized"
                     /translation="MVSKGEELFTGVVPILVELDGDVNGHKFSVSGEGEGDATYGKLTL
                     KFICTTGKLPVPWPTLVTTLTYGVQCFSRYPDHMKQHDFFKSAMPEGYVQERTIFFKDD
                     GNYKTRAEVKFEGDTLVNRIELKGIDFKEDGNILGHKLEYNYNSHNVYIMADKQKNGIK
                     VNFKIRHNIEDGSVQLADHYQQNTPIGDGPVLLPDNHYLSTQSALSKDPNEKRDHMVLL
                     EFVTAAGITLGMDELYK"
     primer_bind     complement(3163..3184)
                     /label=EGFP-C
                     /note="EGFP, forward primer"
     primer_bind     3512..3531
                     /label=EXFP-R
                     /note="For distinguishing EGFP variants, reverse primer"
     primer_bind     3771..3792
                     /label=EGFP-N
                     /note="EGFP, reverse primer"
     regulatory      3834..3843
                     /regulatory_class="other"
                     /note="vertebrate consensus sequence for strong initiation
                     of translation (Kozak, 1987)"
     primer_bind     complement(3856..3875)
                     /label=T7
                     /note="T7 promoter, forward primer"
     promoter        complement(3857..3875)
                     /label=T7 promoter
                     /note="promoter for bacteriophage T7 RNA polymerase"
     promoter        complement(3920..4123)
                     /label=CMV promoter
                     /note="human cytomegalovirus (CMV) immediate early
                     promoter"
     primer_bind     complement(3949..3969)
                     /label=CMV-F
                     /note="Human CMV immediate early promoter, forward primer"
     enhancer        4124..4503
                     /label=CMV enhancer
                     /note="human cytomegalovirus immediate early enhancer"
     primer_bind     4675..4694
                     /label=pRS-marker
                     /note="pRS vectors, use to sequence yeast selectable
                     marker"
     promoter        4769..4873
                     /gene="bla"
                     /label=AmpR promoter
     CDS             4874..5734
                     /codon_start=1
                     /gene="bla"
                     /product="beta-lactamase"
                     /label=AmpR
                     /note="confers resistance to ampicillin, carbenicillin, and
                     related antibiotics"
                     /translation="MSIQHFRVALIPFFAAFCLPVFAHPETLVKVKDAEDQLGARVGYI
                     ELDLNSGKILESFRPEERFPMMSTFKVLLCGAVLSRIDAGQEQLGRRIHYSQNDLVEYS
                     PVTEKHLTDGMTVRELCSAAITMSDNTAANLLLTTIGGPKELTAFLHNMGDHVTRLDRW
                     EPELNEAIPNDERDTTMPVAMATTLRKLLTGELLTLASRQQLIDWMEADKVAGPLLRSA
                     LPAGWFIADKSGAGERGSRGIIAALGPDGKPSRIVVIYTTGSQATMDERNRQIAEIGAS
                     LIKHW"
     primer_bind     complement(5092..5111)
                     /label=Amp-R
                     /note="Ampicillin resistance gene, reverse primer"
     rep_origin      5905..6493
                     /direction=RIGHT
                     /label=ori
                     /note="high-copy-number ColE1/pMB1/pBR322/pUC origin of
                     replication"
     primer_bind     6394..6413
                     /label=pBR322ori-F
                     /note="pBR322 origin, forward primer"
     primer_bind     6647..6664
                     /label=L4440
                     /note="L4440 vector, forward primer"
ORIGIN
        1 agcgcccaat acgcaaaccg cctctccccg cgcgttggcc gattcattaa tgcagctggc
       61 acgacaggtt tcccgactgg aaagcgggca gtgagcgcaa cgcaattaat gtgagttagc
      121 tcactcatta ggcaccccag gctttacact ttatgcttcc ggctcgtatg ttgtgtggaa
      181 ttgtgagcgg ataacaattt cacacaggaa acagctatga ccatgattac gccaagctct
      241 agctagaggt cgacggtata cagacatgat aagatacatt gatgagtttg gacaaaccac
      301 aactagaatg cagtgaaaaa aatgctttat ttgtgaaatt tgtgatgcta ttgctttatt
      361 tgtaaccatt ataagctgca ataaacaagt tggggtgggc gaagaactcc agcatgagat
      421 ccccgcgctg gaggatcatc cagccggcgt cccggaaaac gattccgaag cccaaccttt
      481 catagaaggc ggcggtggaa tcgaaatctc gtgatggcag gttgggcgtc gcttggtcgg
      541 tcatttcgaa ccccagagtc ccgctcagaa gaactcgtca agaaggcgat agaaggcgat
      601 gcgctgcgaa tcgggagcgg cgataccgta aagcacgagg aagcggtcag cccattcgcc
      661 gccaagctct tcagcaatat cacgggtagc caacgctatg tcctgatagc ggtccgccac
      721 acccagccgg ccacagtcga tgaatccaga aaagcggcca ttttccacca tgatattcgg
      781 caagcaggca tcgccatggg tcacgacgag atcctcgccg tcgggcatgc gcgccttgag
      841 cctggcgaac agttcggctg gcgcgagccc ctgatgctct tcgtccagat catcctgatc
      901 gacaagaccg gcttccatcc gagtacgtgc tcgctcgatg cgatgtttcg cttggtggtc
      961 gaatgggcag gtagccggat caagcgtatg cagccgccgc attgcatcag ccatgatgga
     1021 tactttctcg gcaggagcaa ggtgagatga caggagatcc tgccccggca cttcgcccaa
     1081 tagcagccag tcccttcccg cttcagtgac aacgtcgagc acagctgcgc aaggaacgcc
     1141 cgtcgtggcc agccacgata gccgcgctgc ctcgtcctgc agttcattca gggcaccgga
     1201 caggtcggtc ttgacaaaaa gaaccgggcg cccctgcgct gacagccgga acacggcggc
     1261 atcagagcag ccgattgtct gttgtgccca gtcatagccg aatagcctct ccacccaagc
     1321 ggccggagaa cctgcgtgca atccatcttg ttcaatcatg cgaaacgatc ctcatcctgt
     1381 ctcttgatca gatccgaaaa tggatataca agctcccggg agctttttgc aaaagcctag
     1441 gcctccaaaa aagcctcctc actacttctg gaatagctca gaggcagagg cggcctcggc
     1501 ctctgcataa ataaaaaaaa ttagtcagcc atggggcgga gaatgggcgg aactgggcgg
     1561 agttaggggc gggatgggcg gagttagggg cgggactatg gttgctgact aattgagatg
     1621 catgctttgc atacttctgc ctgctgggga gcctggggac tttccacacc tggttgctga
     1681 ctaattgaga tgcatgcttt gcatacttct gcctgctggg gagcctgggg actttccaca
     1741 ccctaactga cacacattcc acagaattaa ttcgcgttaa atttttgtta aatcagctca
     1801 ttttttaacc aataggccga aatcggcaaa atcccttata aatcaaaaga atagaccgag
     1861 atagggttga gtgttgttcc agtttggaac aagagtccac tattaaagaa cgtggactcc
     1921 aacgtcaaag gnnnnnnnnn nnnnnnnnnn nnnnnnnnnn nnnnnnnnnn nnnnnnnnnn
     1981 tnnnnnnnnn nnnnnnnnnn nnnnnnnnnn nnnnnnnnnn nnnnnnnnnn nnnnnnnnnn
     2041 nnnnnnnnnn nnnnnnnnnn nnnnnnnnnn nngnnnnnnn nnnnnnnnnn nnnnnnnnnn
     2101 nnnnnnnnnn nnnnnnnnnn nnnnnnnnnn nnnnnnnnnn nnnnnnnnnn nnnnnnnnnn
     2161 nnnnnnnnnn nnnnnnnnnn nnnnnnnnnn nnnnnnnggg gataccccct agagccccag
     2221 ctggttcttt ccgcctcaga agccatagag cccaccgcat ccccagcatg cctgctattg
     2281 tcttcccaat cctccccctt gctgtcctgc cccaccccac cccccagaat agaatgacac
     2341 ctactcagac aatgcgatgc aatttcctca ttttattagg aaaggacagt gggagtggca
     2401 ccttccaggg tcaaggaagg cacgggggag gggcaaacaa cagatggctg gcaactagaa
     2461 ggcacagtcg aggctgatca gcgagctcta gcatttaggt gacactatag aatagggccc
     2521 tctagatgca tgctcgagtc atagcagcac acacctgcgg ctcttcttcg gttctggagg
     2581 ctccagggca gccaatattg cttcgtcaaa tacattcttt aggcctttct gtgtaagtgc
     2641 agaacactcc acatacttga cagccttcag gtcacgggcc agcttttcag cagtctctgg
     2701 agtgataggc ttctgtttgt tcttggcaag tttctcaata gtagaggggt catctctgag
     2761 atcaatttga gtcccaacaa gcaagaaagg agtctttgga cagtggtgag ttatctcagg
     2821 cacccacttt tctttcacgt tttcaaatga agatggagag accactgaaa aacagactag
     2881 aaatacatct gtttgtggat aactcagcgg tcgtaatctg tcataatcct cttgccctgc
     2941 agtatcaaaa agtccaagag tatatggttc tccaccaatc ataactgtga ctgcatagtt
     3001 gtcaaaaaca gtcggtacat attccgatgg aaatttgttt gttgtgtagg atatcaggag
     3061 acatgtttta ccaacagcac catcgcccac aacaacacac ttaattgtct gcatgaattc
     3121 cttgtacagc tcgtccatgc cgagagtgat cccggcggcg gtcacgaact ccagcaggac
     3181 catgtgatcg cgcttctcgt tggggtcttt gctcagggcg gactgggtgc tcaggtagtg
     3241 gttgtcgggc agcagcacgg ggccgtcgcc gatgggggtg ttctgctggt agtggtcggc
     3301 gagctgcacg ctgccgtcct cgatgttgtg gcggatcttg aagttcacct tgatgccgtt
     3361 cttctgcttg tcggccatga tatagacgtt gtggctgttg tagttgtact ccagcttgtg
     3421 ccccaggatg ttgccgtcct ccttgaagtc gatgcccttc agctcgatgc ggttcaccag
     3481 ggtgtcgccc tcgaacttca cctcggcgcg ggtcttgtag ttgccgtcgt ccttgaagaa
     3541 gatggtgcgc tcctggacgt agccttcggg catggcggac ttgaagaagt cgtgctgctt
     3601 catgtggtcg gggtagcggc tgaagcactg cacgccgtag gtcagggtgg tcacgagggt
     3661 gggccagggc acgggcagct tgccggtggt gcagatgaac ttcagggtca gcttgccgta
     3721 ggtggcatcg ccctcgccct cgccggacac gctgaacttg tggccgttta cgtcgccgtc
     3781 cagctcgacc aggatgggca ccaccccggt gaacagctcc tcgcccttgc tcaccatggt
     3841 ggcaagcttg ggtctcccta tagtgagtcg tattaatttc gataagccag taagcagtgg
     3901 gttctctagt tagccagaga gctctgctta tatagacctc ccaccgtaca cgcctaccgc
     3961 ccatttgcgt caatggggcg gagttgttac gacattttgg aaagtcccgt tgattttggt
     4021 gccaaaacaa actcccattg acgtcaatgg ggtggagact tggaaatccc cgtgagtcaa
     4081 accgctatcc acgcccattg atgtactgcc aaaaccgcat caccatggta atagcgatga
     4141 ctaatacgta gatgtactgc caagtaggaa agtcccataa ggtcatgtac tgggcataat
     4201 gccaggcggg ccatttaccg tcattgacgt caataggggg cgtacttggc atatgataca
     4261 cttgatgtac tgccaagtgg gcagtttacc gtaaatactc cacccattga cgtcaatgga
     4321 aagtccctat tggcgttact atgggaacat acgtcattat tgacgtcaat gggcgggggt
     4381 cgttgggcgg tcagccaggc gggccattta ccgtaagtta tgtaacgcgg aactccatat
     4441 atgggctatg aactaatgac cccgtaattg attactatta ataactagtc aataatcaat
     4501 gtcaacgcgt atatctggcc cgtacatcgc gaagcagcgc aaaacgccta accctaagca
     4561 gattcttcat gcaattgtcg gtcaagcctt gccttgttgt agcttaaatt ttgctcgcgc
     4621 actactcagc gacctccaac acacaagcag ggagcagata ctggcttaac tatgcggcat
     4681 cagagcagat tgtactgaga gtgcaccata ggggatcggg agatctcccg atccgtcgac
     4741 gtcaggtggc acttttcggg gaaatgtgcg cggaacccct atttgtttat ttttctaaat
     4801 acattcaaat atgtatccgc tcatgagaca ataaccctga taaatgcttc aataatattg
     4861 aaaaaggaag agtatgagta ttcaacattt ccgtgtcgcc cttattccct tttttgcggc
     4921 attttgcctt cctgtttttg ctcacccaga aacgctggtg aaagtaaaag atgctgaaga
     4981 tcagttgggt gcacgagtgg gttacatcga actggatctc aacagcggta agatccttga
     5041 gagttttcgc cccgaagaac gttttccaat gatgagcact tttaaagttc tgctatgtgg
     5101 cgcggtatta tcccgtattg acgccgggca agagcaactc ggtcgccgca tacactattc
     5161 tcagaatgac ttggttgagt actcaccagt cacagaaaag catcttacgg atggcatgac
     5221 agtaagagaa ttatgcagtg ctgccataac catgagtgat aacactgcgg ccaacttact
     5281 tctgacaacg atcggaggac cgaaggagct aaccgctttt ttgcacaaca tgggggatca
     5341 tgtaactcgc cttgatcgtt gggaaccgga gctgaatgaa gccataccaa acgacgagcg
     5401 tgacaccacg atgcctgtag caatggcaac aacgttgcgc aaactattaa ctggcgaact
     5461 acttactcta gcttcccggc aacaattaat agactggatg gaggcggata aagttgcagg
     5521 accacttctg cgctcggccc ttccggctgg ctggtttatt gctgataaat ctggagccgg
     5581 tgagcgtggg tctcgcggta tcattgcagc actggggcca gatggtaagc cctcccgtat
     5641 cgtagttatc tacacgacgg ggagtcaggc aactatggat gaacgaaata gacagatcgc
     5701 tgagataggt gcctcactga ttaagcattg gtaactgtca gaccaagttt actcatatat
     5761 actttagatt gatttaaaac ttcattttta atttaaaagg atctaggtga agatcctttt
     5821 tgataatctc atgaccaaaa tcccttaacg tgagttttcg ttccactgag cgtcagaccc
     5881 cgtagaaaag atcaaaggat cttcttgaga tccttttttt ctgcgcgtaa tctgctgctt
     5941 gcaaacaaaa aaaccaccgc taccagcggt ggtttgtttg ccggatcaag agctaccaac
     6001 tctttttccg aaggtaactg gcttcagcag agcgcagata ccaaatactg ttcttctagt
     6061 gtagccgtag ttaggccacc acttcaagaa ctctgtagca ccgcctacat acctcgctct
     6121 gctaatcctg ttaccagtgg ctgctgccag tggcgataag tcgtgtctta ccgggttgga
     6181 ctcaagacga tagttaccgg ataaggcgca gcggtcgggc tgaacggggg gttcgtgcac
     6241 acagcccagc ttggagcgaa cgacctacac cgaactgaga tacctacagc gtgagctatg
     6301 agaaagcgcc acgcttcccg aagggagaaa ggcggacagg tatccggtaa gcggcagggt
     6361 cggaacagga gagcgcacga gggagcttcc agggggaaac gcctggtatc tttatagtcc
     6421 tgtcgggttt cgccacctct gacttgagcg tcgatttttg tgatgctcgt caggggggcg
     6481 gagcctatgg aaaaacgcca gcaacgcggc ctttttacgg ttcctggcct tttgctggcc
     6541 ttttgctcac atgttctttc ctgcgttatc ccctgattct gtggataacc gtattaccgc
     6601 ctttgagtga gctgataccg ctcgccgcag ccgaacgacc gagcgcagcg agtcagtgag
     6661 cgaggaagcg gaag
//
